Addgene plasmid #186090: pIG-716pUC19-tNGFR-P2A-CD3G
Purpose: Knockin of truncated NGFR to target gene
Depositing lab: Alexander Marson. Depositing organization: J. David Gladstone Institutes. Publication: High-yield genome engineering in primary cells using a hybrid ssDNA repair template and small-molecule cocktails. Shy BR, Vykunta VS, Ha A, Talbot A, Roth TL, Nguyen DN, Pfeifer WG, Chen YY, Blaeschke F, Shifrut E, Vedova S, Mamedov MR, Chung JJ, Li H, Yu R, Wu D, Wolf J, Martin TG, Castro CE, Ye L, Esensten JH, Eyquem J, Marson A. Nat Biotechnol. 2022 Aug 25:10.1038/s41587-022-01418-8. doi: 10.1038/s41587-022-01418-8. PubMed 36008610.
Backbone
  Vector backbone: PUC19
  Vector type: CRISPR
Growth in bacteria
  Bacterial resistance: Ampicillin, 100 μg/mL
  Growth temperature: 37°C
  Growth strain: DH5alpha
  Copy number: High Copy
Gene/Insert
  Gene/Insert name: CD3G
  Species: H. sapiens (human)
  Mutation: WT with tNGFR sequence
  Entrez Gene: CD3G (a.k.a. CD3-GAMMA, CD3GAMMA, IMD17, T3G)
  Cloning method: Unknown
Terms and licenses: Academic/Nonprofit Terms; Industry Terms: Not Available to Industry
Depositor comments: Please visit https://www.biorxiv.org/content/10.1101/2021.09.02.458799v1 for bioRxiv preprint.
How to cite: pIG-716pUC19-tNGFR-P2A-CD3G was a gift from Alexander Marson (Addgene plasmid # 186090 ; http://n2t.net/addgene:186090 ; RRID:Addgene_186090)
