[The description below was written by a language model from this plasmid's Addgene catalogue record and pLannotate feature annotations shown in this document.]
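Description:
pIG-716pUC19-tNGFR-P2A-CD3G is a small (about 3.8 kb) pUC19-based plasmid catalogued as a CRISPR vector. It serves as a homology-directed repair donor for knocking a truncated NGFR marker into the human CD3G locus, rather than as an expression plasmid. It is propagated in E. coli at high copy from the ColE1/pUC origin and selected with ampicillin through the β-lactamase gene and its native promoter. Remnants of the pUC19 multiple cloning site and a lacZα fragment flank the insert, showing that the payload sits in the original polylinker region. A short attB1-like match is also annotated in the backbone between the origin and AmpR; the record assigns it no function.

The only annotated payload element is a roughly 0.9 kb fragment of the human NGFR (TNFRSF16, low-affinity neurotrophin receptor) coding sequence. As a truncated form, tNGFR is generally used as a signalling-deficient cell-surface tag that can be detected or enriched with antibodies. The plasmid name indicates that it is joined to CD3G through a P2A self-cleaving peptide, so that after in-frame integration the marker and the CD3 gamma chain would be produced from one transcript under the endogenous CD3G promoter. The P2A and the CD3G homology sequences are not annotated in the feature table, though unannotated stretches of about 300 bp lie on either side of the NGFR fragment, and no mammalian promoter or polyadenylation signal was detected. The plasmid carries no annotated Cas9 or guide RNA cassette, so these would have to be supplied separately. The associated work concerns high-yield genome engineering of primary cells with repair templates, and the construct fits as a source of such a template, with tNGFR surface expression reporting knock-in efficiency.
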