Features (pLannotate 1.2.2; 8 found; start..end, strand, type, name):
    313..1227    +  CDS            NGFR (fragment): TNR16_HUMAN - Also known as TNFRSF16. Experimental evidence at protein level: Swiss-Prot protein existence level 1. Low affinity receptor which can bind to NGF, BDNF, NTF3, and NTF4. Forms a heterodimeric receptor with SORCS2 that binds the precursor forms of NGF, BDNF and NTF3 with high affinity, and has much lower affinity for mature NGF and BDNF (PubMed:24908487). Plays an important role in differentiation and survival of specific neuronal populations during development (By similarity). Can mediate cell survival as well as cell death of neural cells. Plays a role in the inactivation of RHOA
   1525..1545    +  misc_feature   MCS (fragment): pUC18/19 multiple cloning site
   1790..2378    -  rep_origin     ori: high-copy-number ColE1/pMB1/pBR322/pUC origin of replication
   2495..2519    -  protein_bind   attB1: mutant version of attB; recombination site for the Gateway® BP reaction BP Clonase™
   2619..3479    -  CDS            AmpR: β-lactamase; bla; confers resistance to ampicillin, carbenicillin, and related antibiotics
   3480..3584    -  promoter       AmpR promoter: bla
   3671..3714    -  CDS            lacZα (fragment): LacZα fragment of β-galactosidase; lacZ fragment
   3766..12      +  misc_feature   MCS (fragment) (across the origin): pUC18/19 multiple cloning site
>Addgene plasmid #186090 | pIG-716pUC19-tNGFR-P2A-CD3G | addgene full sequence | sequence record 367777 | Addgene NGS Result
GGTACCCGGGGACCATTGCGGTTCCCTGTGCAAGATGAGTCTCTGAGTGGGAATCCAGCACTCTCTCCCT
CTTCTTCCCCACCACCTTCACCCTCCTTAACGGAAAAACAAAAGGCATCTGCACCTGCAGCCCTGCTGAG
GCCCCTGCTGCTCACACTTGCAGCAGAGGGTGGAGGCTCTGGGTTCTTGCCTTCTCTCAAAGGCCCCAGC
CCCAACAGTGATGGGTGGAGCCAGTCTAGCTGCTGCACAGGCTGGCTGGCTGGCTGGCTGCTAAGGGCTG
CTCCACGCTTTTGCGGGAGGACACAGCCTAACATGGGTGCTGGTGCAACGGGGAGGGCTATGGATGGACC
AAGGCTCCTTCTTCTTTTGCTCTTGGGCGTTAGTCTGGGTGGAGCTAAAGAGGCATGCCCCACCGGACTT
TACACACATTCCGGTGAGTGTTGCAAGGCCTGCAACCTGGGAGAAGGCGTCGCTCAACCCTGCGGGGCGA
ATCAAACCGTATGCGAACCTTGCCTCGATTCTGTTACATTCTCCGATGTCGTCTCTGCGACGGAACCCTG
CAAGCCATGCACGGAATGTGTCGGGTTGCAAAGTATGTCAGCTCCTTGCGTTGAAGCAGACGATGCGGTG
TGTAGATGTGCCTATGGGTATTATCAAGACGAAACGACGGGACGGTGTGAAGCATGTCGAGTATGCGAGG
CGGGCAGTGGCCTCGTCTTCTCTTGTCAGGACAAGCAAAACACTGTCTGTGAAGAATGCCCTGATGGGAC
TTATAGTGATGAGGCGAATCACGTCGATCCATGTCTTCCCTGTACTGTCTGTGAAGACACTGAGAGACAA
TTGCGAGAGTGTACGCGATGGGCCGACGCAGAGTGCGAGGAGATCCCAGGTCGATGGATAACCAGGTCAA
CCCCTCCTGAGGGATCTGATAGTACCGCGCCCTCCACCCAAGAACCCGAAGCTCCACCTGAGCAAGACCT
CATAGCGTCCACAGTAGCAGGAGTTGTCACAACCGTCATGGGAAGTTCACAACCAGTAGTTACCAGGGGT
ACCACGGATAACCTCATTCCGGTGTACTGCAGCATTCTCGCCGCTGTGGTTGTCGGACTTGTTGCATACA
TTGCCTTCAAACGCTGGAATAGCCGCGCCAAGCGCTCGGGTTCGGGTGCCACCAACTTCAGCCTGCTGAA
GCAGGCCGGCGACGTGGAGGAGAACCCCGGCCCCGAACAGGGGAAAGGCCTCGCTGTCCTCATCCTGGCT
ATCATTCTTCTTCAAGGTAAGGGCCTACTAGGGGTCTGGAAGCCTGGGGAAGGGCTCAAGGGAAGAGCCC
ATCACTAGTGAGACAGGAATATTGGTATCCCTAACCTTCAGCCTACCTCTGCTGTCACCTTAGAGTTCAA
AGAAGGGCAAAATGGAGGCTCTTAACTGTTCTCTGCTAGAGAGAAACAGTGTCCCATGGAGGAGAAGGAA
TCCTTGTCTCTGAAAAATGCAAACAGAGTACTTAAATGGCTGAAGAGAGGACCCTCCTCTAGAGTCGACC
TGCAGAGGCTAGGTGGAGGCTCAGTGATGATAAGTCTGCGATGGTGGATGCATGTGTCATGGTCATAGCT
GTTTCCTGTGTGAAATTGTTATCCGCTCAGAGGGCACAATCCTATTCCGCGCTATCCGACAATCTCCAAG
ACATTAGGTGGAGTTCAGTTCGGCGTATGGCATATGTCGCTGGAAAGAACATGTGAGCAAAAGGCCAGCA
AAAGGCCAGGAACCGTAAAAAGGCCGCGTTGCTGGCGTTTTTCCATAGGCTCCGCCCCCCTGACGAGCAT
CACAAAAATCGACGCTCAAGTCAGAGGTGGCGAAACCCGACAGGACTATAAAGATACCAGGCGTTTCCCC
CTGGAAGCTCCCTCGTGCGCTCTCCTGTTCCGACCCTGCCGCTTACCGGATACCTGTCCGCCTTTCTCCC
TTCGGGAAGCGTGGCGCTTTCTCATAGCTCACGCTGTAGGTATCTCAGTTCGGTGTAGGTCGTTCGCTCC
AAGCTGGGCTGTGTGCACGAACCCCCCGTTCAGCCCGACCGCTGCGCCTTATCCGGTAACTATCGTCTTG
AGTCCAACCCGGTAAGACACGACTTATCGCCACTGGCAGCAGCCACTGGTAACAGGATTAGCAGAGCGAG
GTATGTAGGCGGTGCTACAGAGTTCTTGAAGTGGTGGCCTAACTACGGCTACACTAGAAGAACAGTATTT
GGTATCTGCGCTCTGCTGAAGCCAGTTACCTTCGGAAAAAGAGTTGGTAGCTCTTGATCCGGCAAACAAA
CCACCGCTGGTAGCGGTGGTTTTTTTGTTTGCAAGCAGCAGATTACGCGCAGAAAAAAAGGATCTCAAGA
AGATCCTTTGATCTTTTCTACGGGGTCTGACGCTCTATTCAACAAAGCCGCCGTCCCGTCAAGTCAGCGT
AAATGGGTAGGGGGCTTCAAATCGTCCTCGTGATACCAATTCGGAGCCTGCTTTTTTGTACAAACTTGTT
GATAATGGCAATTCAAGGATCTTCACCTAGATCCTTTTAAATTAAAAATGAAGTTTTAAATCAATCTAAA
GTATATATGAGTAAACTTGGTCTGACAGTTACCAATGCTTAATCAGTGAGGCACCTATCTCAGCGATCTG
TCTATTTCGTTCATCCATAGTTGCCTGACTCCCCGTCGTGTAGATAACTACGATACGGGAGGGCTTACCA
TCTGGCCCCAGTGCTGCAATGATACCGCGAGAGCCACGCTCACCGGCTCCAGATTTATCAGCAATAAACC
AGCCAGCCGGAAGGGCCGAGCGCAGAAGTGGTCCTGCAACTTTATCCGCCTCCATCCAGTCTATTAATTG
TTGCCGGGAAGCTAGAGTAAGTAGTTCGCCAGTTAATAGTTTGCGCAACGTTGTTGCCATTGCTACAGGC
ATCGTGGTGTCACGCTCGTCGTTTGGTATGGCTTCATTCAGCTCCGGTTCCCAACGATCAAGGCGAGTTA
CATGATCCCCCATGTTGTGCAAAAAAGCGGTTAGCTCCTTCGGTCCTCCGATCGTTGTCAGAAGTAAGTT
GGCCGCAGTGTTATCACTCATGGTTATGGCAGCACTGCATAATTCTCTTACTGTCATGCCATCCGTAAGA
TGCTTTTCTGTGACTGGTGAGTACTCAACCAAGTCATTCTGAGAATAGTGTATGCGGCGACCGAGTTGCT
CTTGCCCGGCGTCAATACGGGATAATACCGCGCCACATAGCAGAACTTTAAAAGTGCTCATCATTGGAAA
ACGTTCTTCGGGGCGAAAACTCTCAAGGATCTTACCGCTGTTGAGATCCAGTTCGATGTAACCCACTCGT
GCACCCAACTGATCTTCAGCATCTTTTACTTTCACCAGCGTTTCTGGGTGAGCAAAAACAGGAAGGCAAA
ATGCCGCAAAAAAGGGAATAAGGGCGACACGGAAATGTTGAATACTCATACTCTTCCTTTTTCAATATTA
TTGAAGCATTTATCAGGGTTATTGTCTCATGAGCGGATACATATTTGAATGTATTTAGAAAAATAAACAA
ATAGGGGTTCCGCGCACATTTCCCCGAAAAGTGCCAGATACCTGAAACAAAACCCATCGTACGGCCAAGG
AAGTCTCCAATAACTGTGATCCACCACAAGCGCCAGGGTTTTCCCAGTCACGACGTTGTAAAACGACGGC
CAGTCATGCATAATCCGCACGCATCTGGAATAAGGAAGTGCCATTCCGCCTGACCTTCGAGCTC
